>Addgene plasmid #82820 | pDONR223_BRAF_p.K601N | addgene full sequence | sequence record 162298 | Addgene NGS result
CTTTCCTGCGTTATCCCCTGATTCTGTGGATAACCGTATTACCGCCTTTGAGTGAGCTGATACCGCTCGC
CGCAGCCGAACGACCGAGCGCAGCGAGTCAGTGAGCGAGGAAGCGGAAGAGCGCCCAATACGCAAACCGC
CTCTCCCCGCGCGTTGGCCGATTCATTAATGCAGCTGGCACGACAGGTTTCCCGACTGGAAAGCGGGCAG
TGAGCGCAACGCAATTAATACGCGTACCGCTAGCCAGGAAGAGTTTGTAGAAACGCAAAAAGGCCATCCG
TCAGGATGGCCTTCTGCTTAGTTTGATGCCTGGCAGTTTATGGCGGGCGTCCTGCCCGCCACCCTCCGGG
CCGTTGCTTCACAACGTTCAAATCCGCTCCCGGCGGATTTGTCCTACTCAGGAGAGCGTTCACCGACAAA
CAACAGATAAAACGAAAGGCCCAGTCTTCCGACTGAGCCTTTCGTTTTATTTGATGCCTGGCAGTTCCCT
ACTCTCGCGTTAACGCTAGCATGGATGTTTTCCCAGTCACGACGTTGTAAAACGACGGCCAGTCTTAAGC
TCGGGCCCCAAATAATGATTTTATTTTGACTGATAGTGACCTGTTCGTTGCAACAAATTGATGAGCAATG
CTTTTTTATAATGCCAACTTTGTACAAAAAAGTTGGCACCATGGCGGCGCTGAGCGGTGGCGGTGGTGGC
GGCGCGGAGCCGGGCCAGGCTCTGTTCAACGGGGACATGGAGCCCGAGGCCGGCGCCGGCGCCGGCGCCG
CGGCCTCTTCGGCTGCGGACCCTGCCATTCCGGAGGAGGTGTGGAATATCAAACAAATGATTAAGTTGAC
ACAGGAACATATAGAGGCCCTATTGGACAAATTTGGTGGGGAGCATAATCCACCATCAATATATCTGGAG
GCCTATGAAGAATACACCAGCAAGCTAGATGCACTCCAACAAAGAGAACAACAGTTATTGGAATCTCTGG
GGAACGGAACTGATTTTTCTGTTTCTAGCTCTGCATCAATGGATACCGTTACATCTTCTTCCTCTTCTAG
CCTTTCAGTGCTACCTTCATCTCTTTCAGTTTTTCAAAATCCCACAGATGTGGCACGGAGCAACCCCAAG
TCACCACAAAAACCTATCGTTAGAGTCTTCCTGCCCAACAAACAGAGGACAGTGGTACCTGCAAGGTGTG
GAGTTACAGTCCGAGACAGTCTAAAGAAAGCACTGATGATGAGAGGTCTAATCCCAGAGTGCTGTGCTGT
TTACAGAATTCAGGATGGAGAGAAGAAACCAATTGGTTGGGACACTGATATTTCCTGGCTTACTGGAGAA
GAATTGCATGTGGAAGTGTTGGAGAATGTTCCACTTACAACACACAACTTTGTACGAAAAACGTTTTTCA
CCTTAGCATTTTGTGACTTTTGTCGAAAGCTGCTTTTCCAGGGTTTCCGCTGTCAAACATGTGGTTATAA
ATTTCACCAGCGTTGTAGTACAGAAGTTCCACTGATGTGTGTTAATTATGACCAACTTGATTTGCTGTTT
GTCTCCAAGTTCTTTGAACACCACCCAATACCACAGGAAGAGGCGTCCTTAGCAGAGACTGCCCTAACAT
CTGGATCATCCCCTTCCGCACCCGCCTCGGACTCTATTGGGCCCCAAATTCTCACCAGTCCGTCTCCTTC
AAAATCCATTCCAATTCCACAGCCCTTCCGACCAGCAGATGAAGATCATCGAAATCAATTTGGGCAACGA
GACCGATCCTCATCAGCTCCCAATGTGCATATAAACACAATAGAACCTGTCAATATTGATGACTTGATTA
GAGACCAAGGATTTCGTGGTGATGGAGGATCAACCACAGGTTTGTCTGCTACCCCCCCTGCCTCATTACC
TGGCTCACTAACTAACGTGAAAGCCTTACAGAAATCTCCAGGACCTCAGCGAGAAAGGAAGTCATCTTCA
TCCTCAGAAGACAGGAATCGAATGAAAACACTTGGTAGACGGGACTCGAGTGATGATTGGGAGATTCCTG
ATGGGCAGATTACAGTGGGACAAAGAATTGGATCTGGATCATTTGGAACAGTCTACAAGGGAAAGTGGCA
TGGTGATGTGGCAGTGAAAATGTTGAATGTGACAGCACCTACACCTCAGCAGTTACAAGCCTTCAAAAAT
GAAGTAGGAGTACTCAGGAAAACACGACATGTGAATATCCTACTCTTCATGGGCTATTCCACAAAGCCAC
AACTGGCTATTGTTACCCAGTGGTGTGAGGGCTCCAGCTTGTATCACCATCTCCATATCATTGAGACCAA
ATTTGAGATGATCAAACTTATAGATATTGCACGACAGACTGCACAGGGCATGGATTACTTACACGCCAAG
TCAATCATCCACAGAGACCTCAAGAGTAATAATATATTTCTTCATGAAGACCTCACAGTAAAAATAGGTG
ATTTTGGTCTAGCTACAGTGAATTCTCGATGGAGTGGGTCCCATCAGTTTGAACAGTTGTCTGGATCCAT
TTTGTGGATGGCACCAGAAGTCATCAGAATGCAAGATAAAAATCCATACAGCTTTCAGTCAGATGTATAT
GCATTTGGAATTGTTCTGTATGAATTGATGACTGGACAGTTACCTTATTCAAACATCAACAACAGGGACC
AGATAATTTTTATGGTGGGACGAGGATACCTGTCTCCAGATCTCAGTAAGGTACGGAGTAACTGTCCAAA
AGCCATGAAGAGATTAATGGCAGAGTGCCTCAAAAAGAAAAGAGATGAGAGACCACTCTTTCCCCAAATT
CTCGCCTCTATTGAGCTGCTGGCCCGCTCATTGCCAAAAATTCACCGCAGTGCATCAGAACCCTCCTTGA
ATCGGGCTGGTTTCCAAACAGAGGATTTTAGTCTATATGCTTGTGCTTCTCCAAAAACACCCATCCAGGC
AGGGGGATATGGTGCGTTTCCTGTCCACTGATTGCCAACTTTCTTGTACAAAGTTGGCATTATAAGAAAG
CATTGCTTATCAATTTGTTGCAACGAACAGGTCACTATCAGTCAAAATAAAATCATTATTTGCCATCCAG
CTGATATCCCCTATAGTGAGTCGTATTACATGGTCATAGCTGTTTCCTGGCAGCTCTGGCCCGTGTCTCA
AAATCTCTGATGTTACATTGCACAAGATAAAAATATATCATCATGCCTCCTCTAGACCAGCCAGGACAGA
AATGCCTCGACTTCGCTGCTACCCAAGGTTGCCGGGTGACGCACACCGTGGAAACGGATGAAGGCACGAA
CCCAGTGGACATAAGCCTGTTCGGTTCGTAAGCTGTAATGCAAGTAGCGTATGCGCTCACGCAACTGGTC
CAGAACCTTGACCGAACGCAGCGGTGGTAACGGCGCAGTGGCGGTTTTCATGGCTTGTTATGACTGTTTT
TTTGGGGTACAGTCTATGCCTCGGGCATCCAAGCAGCAAGCGCGTTACGCCGTGGGTCGATGTTTGATGT
TATGGAGCAGCAACGATGTTACGCAGCAGGGCAGTCGCCCTAAAACAAAGTTAAACATTATGAGGGAAGC
GGTGATCGCCGAAGTATCGACTCAACTATCAGAGGTAGTTGGCGTCATCGAGCGCCATCTCGAACCGACG
TTGCTGGCCGTACATTTGTACGGCTCCGCAGTGGATGGCGGCCTGAAGCCACACAGTGATATTGATTTGC
TGGTTACGGTGACCGTAAGGCTTGATGAAACAACGCGGCGAGCTTTGATCAACGACCTTTTGGAAACTTC
GGCTTCCCCTGGAGAGAGCGAGATTCTCCGCGCTGTAGAAGTCACCATTGTTGTGCACGACGACATCATT
CCGTGGCGTTATCCAGCTAAGCGCGAACTGCAATTTGGAGAATGGCAGCGCAATGACATTCTTGCAGGTA
TCTTCGAGCCAGCCACGATCGACATTGATCTGGCTATCTTGCTGACAAAAGCAAGAGAACATAGCGTTGC
CTTGGTAGGTCCAGCGGCGGAGGAACTCTTTGATCCGGTTCCTGAACAGGATCTATTTGAGGCGCTAAAT
GAAACCTTAACGCTATGGAACTCGCCGCCCGACTGGGCTGGCGATGAGCGAAATGTAGTGCTTACGTTGT
CCCGCATTTGGTACAGCGCAGTAACCGGCAAAATCGCGCCGAAGGATGTCGCTGCCGACTGGGCAATGGA
GCGCCTGCCGGCCCAGTATCAGCCCGTCATACTTGAAGCTAGACAGGCTTATCTTGGACAAGAAGAAGAT
CGCTTGGCCTCGCGCGCAGATCAGTTGGAAGAATTTGTCCACTACGTGAAAGGCGAGATCACCAAGGTAG
TCGGCAAATAACCCTCGAGCCACCCATGACCAAAATCCCTTAACGTGAGTTACGCGTCGTTCCACTGAGC
GTCAGACCCCGTAGAAAAGATCAAAGGATCTTCTTGAGATCCTTTTTTTCTGCGCGTAATCTGCTGCTTG
CAAACAAAAAAACCACCGCTACCAGCGGTGGTTTGTTTGCCGGATCAAGAGCTACCAACTCTTTTTCCGA
AGGTAACTGGCTTCAGCAGAGCGCAGATACCAAATACTGTTCTTCTAGTGTAGCCGTAGTTAGGCCACCA
CTTCAAGAACTCTGTAGCACCGCCTACATACCTCGCTCTGCTAATCCTGTTACCAGTGGCTGCTGCCAGT
GGCGATAAGTCGTGTCTTACCGGGTTGGACTCAAGACGATAGTTACCGGATAAGGCGCAGCGGTCGGGCT
GAACGGGGGGTTCGTGCACACAGCCCAGCTTGGAGCGAACGACCTACACCGAACTGAGATACCTACAGCG
TGAGCTATGAGAAAGCGCCACGCTTCCCGAAGGGAGAAAGGCGGACAGGTATCCGGTAAGCGGCAGGGTC
GGAACAGGAGAGCGCACGAGGGAGCTTCCAGGGGGAAACGCCTGGTATCTTTATAGTCCTGTCGGGTTTC
GCCACCTCTGACTTGAGCGTCGATTTTTGTGATGCTCGTCAGGGGGGCGGAGCCTATGGAAAAACGCCAG
CAACGCGGCCTTTTTACGGTTCCTGGCCTTTTGCTGGCCTTTTGCTCACATGTT
Features (pLannotate 1.2.2; 12 found; start..end, strand, type, name):
    121..213     +  CDS            lacI (fragment): lac repressor; lacI; The lac repressor binds to the lac operator to inhibit transcription in E. coli. This inhibition can be relieved by adding lactose or isopropyl-β-D-thiogalactopyranoside (IPTG).
    268..295     -  terminator     rrnB T2 terminator: transcription terminator T2 from the E. coli rrnB gene
    427..470     +  terminator     rrnB T1 terminator: Escherichia coli rrnB; transcription terminator T1 from the E. coli rrnB gene
    517..553     -  CDS            lacZα (fragment): LacZα fragment of β-galactosidase; lacZ fragment
    570..665     +  protein_bind   attL3: mutant version of attL; recombination site for the Gateway® LR reaction LR Clonase™
    671..2968    +  CDS            BRAF: BRAF_HUMAN - Also known as BRAF1, RAFB1. Experimental evidence at protein level: Swiss-Prot protein existence level 1. Protein kinase involved in the transduction of mitogenic signals from the cell membrane to the nucleus (Probable). Phosphorylates MAP2K1, and thereby activates the MAP kinase signal transduction pathway (PubMed:21441910, PubMed:29433126). May play a role in the postsynaptic responses of hippocampal neurons (PubMed:1508179). From Homo sapiens (Human).
   2976..3071    -  protein_bind   attL3: mutant version of attL; recombination site for the Gateway® LR reaction LR Clonase™
   3090..3108    -  promoter       T7 promoter: promoter for bacteriophage T7 RNA polymerase
   3298..3321    +  promoter       Pc promoter (fragment): intI1 (promoter lies within the coding sequence); class 1 integron promoter
   3497..3553    +  CDS            GmR (fragment): gentamycin acetyltransferase; aacC1; confers resistance to gentamycin
   3560..4351    +  CDS            SmR: aminoglycoside adenylyltransferase (Murphy, 1985); aadA; confers resistance to spectinomycin and streptomycin
   4444..5032    +  rep_origin     ori: high-copy-number ColE1/pMB1/pBR322/pUC origin of replication
