[The description below was written by a language model from this plasmid's Addgene catalogue record and pLannotate feature annotations shown in this document.]
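Description:
pDONR223_BRAF_p.K601N is a Gateway entry clone built on the Invitrogen pDONR223 backbone and carrying the human BRAF open reading frame (reference transcript NM_004333) with the K601N substitution. It is a bacterial propagation and shuttle plasmid of about 5.1 kb rather than an expression vector. It replicates in E. coli from a high-copy ColE1/pUC-type origin and is selected with spectinomycin through the aadA (SmR) aminoglycoside adenylyltransferase gene. That gene sits downstream of fragments of a class 1 integron Pc promoter and a gentamicin acetyltransferase gene.

The BRAF coding sequence, roughly 2.3 kb, encodes the serine/threonine kinase that phosphorylates MAP2K1 and activates the MAP kinase pathway. It is flanked on both sides by attL recombination sites in opposing orientation. The automated annotation labels both as attL3, although the two sites of an entry clone are normally distinct attL variants that direct oriented transfer. The record lists no promoter for the insert. The rrnB T1 and T2 terminators lie upstream of the cassette, where they insulate it from read-through transcription, and a T7 promoter lies just outside the downstream attL site, pointing back toward the insert. Short lacI and lacZα fragments are backbone remnants. The clone is in "closed" format, meaning a stop codon immediately follows the ORF, so C-terminal tags supplied by a destination vector will not be fused to the protein.

The plasmid belongs to the Target Accelerator Plasmid Collection, which was assembled for high-throughput phenotyping of somatic mutations found in lung cancer. Its intended use is LR Clonase transfer of the mutant BRAF allele into Gateway destination vectors of choice, allowing its function to be compared with wild-type BRAF and other variants.
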