Addgene plasmid #82820: pDONR223_BRAF_p.K601N
Purpose: Gateway Donor vector containing BRAF, part of the Target Accelerator Plasmid Collection.
Depositing lab: Jesse Boehm & Matthew Meyerson & David Root. Depositing organization: Broad Institute. Publication: High-throughput Phenotyping of Lung Cancer Somatic Mutations. Berger AH, Brooks AN, Wu X, Shrestha Y, Chouinard C, Piccioni F, Bagul M, Kamburov A, Imielinski M, Hogstrom L, Zhu C, Yang X, Pantel S, Sakai R, Watson J, Kaplan N, Campbell JD, Singh S, Root DE, Narayan R, Natoli T, Lahr DL, Tirosh I, Tamayo P, Getz G, Wong B, Doench J, Subramanian A, Golub TR, Meyerson M, Boehm JS. Cancer Cell. 2016 Aug 8;30(2):214-28. doi: 10.1016/j.ccell.2016.06.022. Epub 2016 Jul 28. PubMed 27478040.
Backbone
  Vector backbone: pDONR223
  Backbone manufacturer: Invitrogen
  Vector type: Gateway Entry vector
Growth in bacteria
  Bacterial resistance: Spectinomycin, 50 μg/mL
  Growth temperature: 37°C
  Growth strain: DH5alpha
  Copy number: High Copy
Gene/Insert
  Gene/Insert name: BRAF (alt name: NM_004333)
  Species: H. sapiens (human)
  Mutation: K601N
  Entrez Gene: BRAF (a.k.a. B-RAF1, B-raf, BRAF-1, BRAF1, NS7, RAFB1)
  Promoter: None
  Cloning method: Gateway Cloning
  Sequencing primers: 5′ M13pUC-fwd; 3′ M13-Rev
Terms and licenses: Academic/Nonprofit Terms; Industry Terms: Not Available to Industry
Depositor comments: CLOSED (stop codon immediately follows insert)
How to cite: pDONR223_BRAF_p.K601N was a gift from Jesse Boehm & Matthew Meyerson & David Root (Addgene plasmid # 82820 ; http://n2t.net/addgene:82820 ; RRID:Addgene_82820)
