>Addgene plasmid #82820 | pDONR223_BRAF_p.K601N | depositor partial sequence | sequence record 157546 | Insert sequence
ATGGCGGCGCTGAGCGGTGGCGGTGGTGGCGGCGCGGAGCCGGGCCAGGCTCTGTTCAACGGGGACATGG
AGCCCGAGGCCGGCGCCGGCGCCGGCGCCGCGGCCTCTTCGGCTGCGGACCCTGCCATTCCGGAGGAGGT
GTGGAATATCAAACAAATGATTAAGTTGACACAGGAACATATAGAGGCCCTATTGGACAAATTTGGTGGG
GAGCATAATCCACCATCAATATATCTGGAGGCCTATGAAGAATACACCAGCAAGCTAGATGCACTCCAAC
AAAGAGAACAACAGTTATTGGAATCTCTGGGGAACGGAACTGATTTTTCTGTTTCTAGCTCTGCATCAAT
GGATACCGTTACATCTTCTTCCTCTTCTAGCCTTTCAGTGCTACCTTCATCTCTTTCAGTTTTTCAAAAT
CCCACAGATGTGGCACGGAGCAACCCCAAGTCACCACAAAAACCTATCGTTAGAGTCTTCCTGCCCAACA
AACAGAGGACAGTGGTACCTGCAAGGTGTGGAGTTACAGTCCGAGACAGTCTAAAGAAAGCACTGATGAT
GAGAGGTCTAATCCCAGAGTGCTGTGCTGTTTACAGAATTCAGGATGGAGAGAAGAAACCAATTGGTTGG
GACACTGATATTTCCTGGCTTACTGGAGAAGAATTGCATGTGGAAGTGTTGGAGAATGTTCCACTTACAA
CACACAACTTTGTACGAAAAACGTTTTTCACCTTAGCATTTTGTGACTTTTGTCGAAAGCTGCTTTTCCA
GGGTTTCCGCTGTCAAACATGTGGTTATAAATTTCACCAGCGTTGTAGTACAGAAGTTCCACTGATGTGT
GTTAATTATGACCAACTTGATTTGCTGTTTGTCTCCAAGTTCTTTGAACACCACCCAATACCACAGGAAG
AGGCGTCCTTAGCAGAGACTGCCCTAACATCTGGATCATCCCCTTCCGCACCCGCCTCGGACTCTATTGG
GCCCCAAATTCTCACCAGTCCGTCTCCTTCAAAATCCATTCCAATTCCACAGCCCTTCCGACCAGCAGAT
GAAGATCATCGAAATCAATTTGGGCAACGAGACCGATCCTCATCAGCTCCCAATGTGCATATAAACACAA
TAGAACCTGTCAATATTGATGACTTGATTAGAGACCAAGGATTTCGTGGTGATGGAGGATCAACCACAGG
TTTGTCTGCTACCCCCCCTGCCTCATTACCTGGCTCACTAACTAACGTGAAAGCCTTACAGAAATCTCCA
GGACCTCAGCGAGAAAGGAAGTCATCTTCATCCTCAGAAGACAGGAATCGAATGAAAACACTTGGTAGAC
GGGACTCGAGTGATGATTGGGAGATTCCTGATGGGCAGATTACAGTGGGACAAAGAATTGGATCTGGATC
ATTTGGAACAGTCTACAAGGGAAAGTGGCATGGTGATGTGGCAGTGAAAATGTTGAATGTGACAGCACCT
ACACCTCAGCAGTTACAAGCCTTCAAAAATGAAGTAGGAGTACTCAGGAAAACACGACATGTGAATATCC
TACTCTTCATGGGCTATTCCACAAAGCCACAACTGGCTATTGTTACCCAGTGGTGTGAGGGCTCCAGCTT
GTATCACCATCTCCATATCATTGAGACCAAATTTGAGATGATCAAACTTATAGATATTGCACGACAGACT
GCACAGGGCATGGATTACTTACACGCCAAGTCAATCATCCACAGAGACCTCAAGAGTAATAATATATTTC
TTCATGAAGACCTCACAGTAAAAATAGGTGATTTTGGTCTAGCTACAGTGAATTCTCGATGGAGTGGGTC
CCATCAGTTTGAACAGTTGTCTGGATCCATTTTGTGGATGGCACCAGAAGTCATCAGAATGCAAGATAAA
AATCCATACAGCTTTCAGTCAGATGTATATGCATTTGGAATTGTTCTGTATGAATTGATGACTGGACAGT
TACCTTATTCAAACATCAACAACAGGGACCAGATAATTTTTATGGTGGGACGAGGATACCTGTCTCCAGA
TCTCAGTAAGGTACGGAGTAACTGTCCAAAAGCCATGAAGAGATTAATGGCAGAGTGCCTCAAAAAGAAA
AGAGATGAGAGACCACTCTTTCCCCAAATTCTCGCCTCTATTGAGCTGCTGGCCCGCTCATTGCCAAAAA
TTCACCGCAGTGCATCAGAACCCTCCTTGAATCGGGCTGGTTTCCAAACAGAGGATTTTAGTCTATATGC
TTGTGCTTCTCCAAAAACACCCATCCAGGCAGGGGGATATGGTGCGTTTCCTGTCCACTGA
